>Addgene plasmid #86447 | pBac[6xP3-Tc-hsp-ECFP-SV40] | addgene full sequence | sequence record 170877 | Addgene NGS Result
TCGCGCGTTTCGGTGATGACGGTGAAAACCTCTGACACATGCAGCTCCCGGAGACGGTCACAGCTTGTCT
GTAAGCGGATGCCGGGAGCAGACAAGCCCGTCAGGGCGCGTCAGCGGGTGTTGGCGGGTGTCGGGGCTGG
CTTAACTATGCGGCATCAGAGCAGATTGTACTGAGAGTGCACCATATGCGGTGTGAAATACCGCACAGAT
GCGTAAGGAGAAAATACCGCATCAGGCGCCATTCGCCATTCAGGCTGCGCAACTGTTGGGAAGGGCGATC
GGTGCGGGCCTCTTCGCTATTACGCCAGCTGGCGAAAGGGGGATGTGCTGCAAGGCGATTAAGTTGGGTA
ACGCCAGGGTTTTCCCAGTCACGACGTTGTAAAACGACGGCCAGTGCCAAGCTTTGTTTAAAAATATAAC
AAAATTGTGATCCCACAAAATGAAGTGGGGCAAAATCAAATAATTAATAGTGTCCGTAAACTTGTTGGTC
TTCAACTTTTTGAGGAACACGTTGGACGGCAAATCCGTGACTATAACACAAGTTGATTTAATAATTTTAG
CCAACACGTCGGGCTGCGTGTTTTTTGCCGACGCGTCTGTGTACACGTTGATTAACTGGTCGATTAAACT
GTTGAAATAATTTAATTTTTGGTTCTTCTTTAAATCTGTGATGAAATTTTTTAAAATAACTTTAAATTCT
TCATTGGTAAAAAATGCCACGTTTTGCAACTTGTGAGGGTCTAATATGAGGTCAAACTCAGTAGGAGTTT
TATCCAAAAAAGAAAACATGATTACGTCTGTACACGAACGCGTATTAACGCAGAGTGCAAAGTATAAGAG
GGTTAAAAAATATATTTTACGCACCATATACGCATCGGGTTGATATCGTTAATATGGATCAATTTGAACA
GTTGATTAACGTGTCTCTGCTCAAGTCTTTGATCAAAACGCAAATCGACGAAAATGTGTCGGACAATATC
AAGTCGATGAGCGAAAAACTAAAAAGGCTAGAATACGACAATCTCACAGACAGCGTTGAGATATACGGTA
TTCACGACAGCAGGCTGAATAATAAAAAAATTAGAAACTATTATTTAACCCTAGAAAGATAATCATATTG
TGACGTACGTTAAAGATAATCATGCGTAAAATTGACGCATGTGTTTTATCGGTCTGTATATCGAGGTTTA
TTTATTAATTTGAATAGATATTAAGTTTTATTATATTTACACTTACATACTAATAATAAATTCAACAAAC
AATTTATTTATGTTTATTTATTTATTAAAAAAAAACAAAAACTCAAAATTTCTTCTATAAAGTAACAAAA
CTTTTAAACATTCTCTCTTTTACAAAAATAAACTTATTTTGTACTTTAAAAACAGTCATGTTGTATTATA
AAATAAGTAATTAGCTTAACTTATACATAATAGAAACAAATTATACTTATTAGTCAGTCAGAAACAACTT
TGGCACATATCAATATTATGCTCTCGACAAATAACTTTTTTGCATTTTTTGCACGATGCATTTGCCTTTC
GCCTTATTTTAGAGGGGCAGTAAGTACAGTAAGTACGTTTTTTCATTACTGGCTCTTCAGTACTGTCATC
TGATGTACCAGGCACTTCATTTGGCAAAATATTAGAGATATTATCGCGCAAATATCTCTTCAAAGTAGGA
GCTTCTAAACGCTTACGCATAAACGATGACGTCAGGCTCATGTAAAGGTTTCTCATAAATTTTTTGCGAC
TTTGAACCTTTTCTCCCTTGCTACTGACATTATGGCTGTATATAATAAAAGAATTTATGCAGGCAATGTT
TATCATTCCGTACAATAATGCCATAGGCCACCTATTCGTCTTCCTACTGCAGGTCATCACAGAACACATT
TGGTCTAGCGTGTCCACTCCGCCTTTAGTTTGATTATAATACATAACCATTTGCGGTTTACCGGTACTTT
CGTTGATAGAAGCATCCTCATCACAAGATGATAATAAGTATACCATCTTAGCTGGCTTCGGTTTATATGA
GACGAGAGTAAGGGGTCCGTCAAAACAAAACATCGATGTTCCCACTGGCCTGGAGCGACTGTTTTTCAGT
ACTTCCGGTATCTCGCGTTTGTTTGATCGCACGGTTCCCACAATGGTCGACGATCTAATTCAATTAGAGA
CTAATTCAATTAGAGCTAATTCAATTAAGATCTAATTCAATTAGAGACTAATTCAATTAGAGCTAATTCA
ATTAATCCGTTTCATATATAAGCGCGGTCTCGCGGCGCGTTGTCAGTGAATTTGAATCAAGCGAAGCGAA
AGCAACAAAGCTAAGCAAGCGACTCAAAGCAAATTTTCAAAGCGACTTTAACAAAGTTGAGTGAATTATT
TACTAGTGAATTCAAAGTGGTACCGGTCGCCACCATGGTGAGCAAGGGCGAGGAGCTGTTCACCGGGGTG
GTGCCCATCCTGGTCGAGCTGGACGGCGACGTAAACGGCCACAAGTTCAGCGTGTCCGGCGAGGGCGAGG
GCGATGCCACCTACGGCAAGCTGACCCTGAAGTTCATCTGCACCACCGGCAAGCTGCCCGTGCCCTGGCC
CACCCTCGTGACCACCCTGACCTGGGGCGTGCAGTGCTTCAGCCGCTACCCCGACCACATGAAGCAGCAC
GACTTCTTCAAGTCCGCCATGCCCGAAGGCTACGTCCAGGAGCGCACCATCTTCTTCAAGGACGACGGCA
ACTACAAGACCCGCGCCGAGGTGAAGTTCGAGGGCGACACCCTGGTGAACCGCATCGAGCTGAAGGGCAT
CGACTTCAAGGAGGACGGCAACATCCTGGGGCACAAGCTGGAGTACAACTACATCAGCCACAACGTCTAT
ATCACCGCCGACAAGCAGAAGAACGGCATCAAGGCCAACTTCAAGATCCGCCACAACATCGAGGACGGCA
GCGTGCAGCTCGCCGACCACTACCAGCAGAACACCCCCATCGGCGACGGCCCCGTGCTGCTGCCCGACAA
CCACTACCTGAGCACCCAGTCCGCCCTGAGCAAAGACCCCAACGAGAAGCGCGATCACATGGTCCTGCTG
GAGTTCGTGACCGCCGCCGGGATCACTCTCGGCATGGACGAGCTGTACAAGTAAAGCGGCCGCGACTCTA
GATCATAATCAGCCATACCACATTTGTAGAGGTTTTACTTGCTTTAAAAAACCTCCCACACCTCCCCCTG
AACCTGAAACATAAAATGAATGCAATTGTTGTTGTTAACTTGTTTATTGCAGCTTATAATGGTTACAAAT
AAAGCAATAGCATCACAAATTTCACAAATAAAGCATTTTTTTCACTGCATTCTAGTTGTGGTTTGTCCAA
ACTCATCAATGTATCTTAAAGCTGATCTGACAATGTTCAGTGCAGAGACTCGGCTACGCCTCGTGGACTT
TGAAGTTGACCAACAATGTTTATTCTTACCTCTAATAGTCCTCTGTGGCAAGGTCAAGATTCTGTTAGAA
GCCAATGAAGAACCTGGTTGTTCAATAACATTTTGTTCGTCTAATATTTCACTACCGCTTGACGTTGGCT
GCACTTCATGTACCTCATCTATAAACGCTTCTTCTGTATCGCTCTGGACGTCATCTTCACTTACGTGATC
TGATATTTCACTGTCAGAATCCTCACCAACAAGCTCGTCATCGCTTTGCAGAAGAGCAGAGAGGATATGC
TCATCGTCTAAAGAACTACCCATTTTATTATATATTAGTCACGATATCTATAACAAGAAAATATATATAT
AATAAGTTATCACGTAAGTAGAACATGAAATAACAATATAATTATCGTATGAGTTAAATCTTAAAAGTCA
CGTAAAAGATAATCATGCGTCATTTTGACTCACGCGGTCGTTATAGTTCAAAATCAGTGACACTTACCGC
ATTGACAAGCACGCCTCACGGGAGCTCCAAGCGGCGACTGAGATGTCCTAAATGCACAGCGACGGATTCG
CGCTATTTAGAAAGAGAGAGCAATATTTCAAGAATGCATGCGTCAATTTTACGCAGACTATCTTTCTAGG
GTTAAAAAAGATTTGCGCTTTACTCGACCTAAACTTTAAACACGTCATAGAATCTTCGTTTGACAAAAAC
CACATTGTGGCCAAGCTGTGTGACGCGACGCGCGCTAAAGAATGGCAAACCAAGTCGCGCGAGCGTCGAC
TCTAGAGGATCCCCGGGTACCGAGCTCGAATTCGTAATCATGTCATAGCTGTTTCCTGTGTGAAATTGTT
ATCCGCTCACAATTCCACACAACATACGAGCCGGAAGCATAAAGTGTAAAGCCTGGGGTGCCTAATGAGT
GAGCTAACTCACATTAATTGCGTTGCGCTCACTGCCCGCTTTCCAGTCGGGAAACCTGTCGTGCCAGCTG
CATTAATGAATCGGCCAACGCGCGGGGAGAGGCGGTTTGCGTATTGGGCGCTCTTCCGCTTCCTCGCTCA
CTGACTCGCTGCGCTCGGTCGTTCGGCTGCGGCGAGCGGTATCAGCTCACTCAAAGGCGGTAATACGGTT
ATCCACAGAATCAGGGGATAACGCAGGAAAGAACATGTGAGCAAAAGGCCAGCAAAAGGCCAGGAACCGT
AAAAAGGCCGCGTTGCTGGCGTTTTTCCATAGGCTCCGCCCCCCTGACGAGCATCACAAAAATCGACGCT
CAAGTCAGAGGTGGCGAAACCCGACAGGACTATAAAGATACCAGGCGTTTCCCCCTGGAAGCTCCCTCGT
GCGCTCTCCTGTTCCGACCCTGCCGCTTACCGGATACCTGTCCGCCTTTCTCCCTTCGGGAAGCGTGGCG
CTTTCTCATAGCTCACGCTGTAGGTATCTCAGTTCGGTGTAGGTCGTTCGCTCCAAGCTGGGCTGTGTGC
ACGAACCCCCCGTTCAGCCCGACCGCTGCGCCTTATCCGGTAACTATCGTCTTGAGTCCAACCCGGTAAG
ACACGACTTATCGCCACTGGCAGCAGCCACTGGTAACAGGATTAGCAGAGCGAGGTATGTAGGCGGTGCT
ACAGAGTTCTTGAAGTGGTGGCCTAACTACGGCTACACTAGAAGAACAGTATTTGGTATCTGCGCTCTGC
TGAAGCCAGTTACCTTCGGAAAAAGAGTTGGTAGCTCTTGATCCGGCAAACAAACCACCGCTGGTAGCGG
TGGTTTTTTTGTTTGCAAGCAGCAGATTACGCGCAGAAAAAAAGGATCTCAAGAAGATCCTTTGATCTTT
TCTACGGGGTCTGACGCTCAGTGGAACGAAAACTCACGTTAAGGGATTTTGGTCATGAGATTATCAAAAA
GGATCTTCACCTAGATCCTTTTAAATTAAAAATGAAGTTTTAAATCAATCTAAAGTATATATGAGTAAAC
TTGGTCTGACAGTTACCAATGCTTAATCAGTGAGGCACCTATCTCAGCGATCTGTCTATTTCGTTCATCC
ATAGTTGCCTGACTCCCCGTCGTGTAGATAACTACGATACGGGAGGGCTTACCATCTGGCCCCAGTGCTG
CAATGATACCGCGAGACCCACGCTCACCGGCTCCAGATTTATCAGCAATAAACCAGCCAGCCGGAAGGGC
CGAGCGCAGAAGTGGTCCTGCAACTTTATCCGCCTCCATCCAGTCTATTAATTGTTGCCGGGAAGCTAGA
GTAAGTAGTTCGCCAGTTAATAGTTTGCGCAACGTTGTTGCCATTGCTACAGGCATCGTGGTGTCACGCT
CGTCGTTTGGTATGGCTTCATTCAGCTCCGGTTCCCAACGATCAAGGCGAGTTACATGATCCCCCATGTT
GTGCAAAAAAGCGGTTAGCTCCTTCGGTCCTCCGATCGTTGTCAGAAGTAAGTTGGCCGCAGTGTTATCA
CTCATGGTTATGGCAGCACTGCATAATTCTCTTACTGTCATGCCATCCGTAAGATGCTTTTCTGTGACTG
GTGAGTACTCAACCAAGTCATTCTGAGAATAGTGTATGCGGCGACCGAGTTGCTCTTGCCCGGCGTCAAT
ACGGGATAATACCGCGCCACATAGCAGAACTTTAAAAGTGCTCATCATTGGAAAACGTTCTTCGGGGCGA
AAACTCTCAAGGATCTTACCGCTGTTGAGATCCAGTTCGATGTAACCCACTCGTGCACCCAACTGATCTT
CAGCATCTTTTACTTTCACCAGCGTTTCTGGGTGAGCAAAAACAGGAAGGCAAAATGCCGCAAAAAAGGG
AATAAGGGCGACACGGAAATGTTGAATACTCATACTCTTCCTTTTTCAATATTATTGAAGCATTTATCAG
GGTTATTGTCTCATGAGCGGATACATATTTGAATGTATTTAGAAAAATAAACAAATAGGGGTTCCGCGCA
CATTTCCCCGAAAAGTGCCACCTGACGTCTAAGAAACCATTATTATCATGACATTAACCTATAAAAATAG
GCGTATCACGAGGCCCTTTCGTC
Features (pLannotate 1.2.2; 17 found; start..end, strand, type, name):
    137..236     +  misc_feature   bom (fragment): basis of mobility region from pBR322
    242..396     -  CDS            lacZα (fragment): LacZα fragment of β-galactosidase; lacZ fragment
    400..867     -  CDS            LEF-9 (fragment): LEF9_NPVAC - Experimental evidence at protein level: Swiss-Prot protein existence level 1. Component of the viral DNA-dependent RNA polymerase which is composed of four equimolar subunits of LEF-4, LEF-8, LEF-9, and p47. Plays an essential role in late and very late gene expression. From Autographa californica nuclear polyhedrosis virus (AcMNPV).
    894..1097    +  CDS            FP (fragment): FP25_NPVAC - Experimental evidence at protein level: Swiss-Prot protein existence level 1. From Autographa californica nuclear polyhedrosis virus (AcMNPV).
   2415..3134    +  CDS            ECFP: enhanced CFP mammalian codon-optimized
   3151..3234    +  CDS            large T antigen (fragment): large T antigen from SV40 (simian virus 40)
   3257..3378    +  polyA_signal   SV40 poly(A) signal: SV40 polyadenylation signal
   4062..4202    +  CDS            FP (fragment): FP25_NPVAC - Experimental evidence at protein level: Swiss-Prot protein existence level 1. From Autographa californica nuclear polyhedrosis virus (AcMNPV).
   4195..4233    -  misc_feature   MCS (fragment): pUC18/19 multiple cloning site
   4266..4282    -  protein_bind   lac operator: The lac repressor binds to the lac operator to inhibit transcription in E. coli. This inhibition can be relieved by adding lactose or isopropyl-β-D-thiogalactopyranoside (IPTG). lac repressor encoded by lacI
   4290..4320    -  promoter       lac promoter: promoter for the E. coli lac operon
   4335..4356    -  protein_bind   CAP binding site: CAP binding activates transcription in the presence of cAMP. E. coli catabolite activator protein
   4369..4461    -  CDS            lacI (fragment): lac repressor; lacI; The lac repressor binds to the lac operator to inhibit transcription in E. coli. This inhibition can be relieved by adding lactose or isopropyl-β-D-thiogalactopyranoside (IPTG).
   4644..5232    -  rep_origin     ori: high-copy-number ColE1/pMB1/pBR322/pUC origin of replication
   5403..6263    -  CDS            AmpR: β-lactamase; bla; confers resistance to ampicillin, carbenicillin, and related antibiotics
   6264..6368    -  promoter       AmpR promoter: bla
   6463..35      +  CDS            rop (fragment) (across the origin): Rop protein, which maintains plasmids at low copy number; rop
