[The description below was written by a language model from this plasmid's Addgene catalogue record and pLannotate feature annotations shown in this document.]
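Description:
pBac[6xP3-Tc-hsp-ECFP-SV40] is a piggyBac (pBac) transposon transformation plasmid for germline transgenesis of the beetle Tribolium, catalogued as an insect expression vector. It is propagated in E. coli as a high-copy plasmid: the sequenced 6,463 nt record carries a ColE1/pUC-type origin and an ampicillin resistance gene (β-lactamase with its own promoter). It also contains pUC-derived remnants such as lacZα, lac promoter/operator and multiple cloning site fragments.

The payload is a fluorescent transformation marker. As the name indicates, six copies of the P3 element are placed upstream of a Tribolium (Tc) hsp core promoter. P3 is an artificial Pax-6-responsive binding site used to direct expression in photoreceptors. This promoter drives ECFP, followed by SV40 3′ sequences that supply the polyadenylation signal. The depositor states that this gives cyan ("blue") fluorescence in the eyes that is much stronger than the conventional 3xP3 marker, so transgenic animals are easier to spot.

The automated feature table annotates ECFP, a short SV40 large T fragment and the SV40 poly(A) signal. It does not label the 6xP3 repeats, the hsp promoter or the piggyBac terminal repeats, which presumably lie in the unannotated stretches. The fragments of the baculovirus AcMNPV FP25 gene (and neighbouring LEF-9) on either side of the cassette are consistent with the viral sequence context from which piggyBac was originally isolated. No transposase gene is annotated, so integration presumably relies on a separately supplied piggyBac transposase source. The cloning sites used are not recorded. The plasmid can serve as a marked transposon for Tribolium transformation and, presumably, as a starting point for building further transgenes.
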