Addgene plasmid #86447: pBac[6xP3-Tc-hsp-ECFP-SV40]
Purpose: pBAc transposon with transformation marker for Tribolium transgenesis; drives ECFP (blue fluorescent) expression in the eyes (much stronger than usual 3XP3); (Transformation plasmid)
Depositing lab: Gregor Bucher. Depositing organization: Georg-August-Universitaet Goettingen.
Backbone
  Vector backbone: pBac
  Backbone size w/o insert (bp): 5500
  Vector type: Insect Expression
Growth in bacteria
  Bacterial resistance: Ampicillin, 100 μg/mL
  Growth temperature: 37°C
  Growth strain: DH5alpha
  Copy number: High Copy
Gene/Insert
  Gene/Insert name: 6xP3-Tc-hsp-ECFP-SV40
  Cloning method: Restriction Enzyme; 5′ cloning site unknown (unknown if destroyed); 3′ cloning site unknown (unknown if destroyed)
Terms and licenses: Academic/Nonprofit Terms; Industry Terms: Not Available to Industry
Depositor comments: Literature: Horn et al. 2000 doi:10.1007/s004270000110;Berghammer et al. 1999 DOI:10.1038/46463
How to cite: pBac[6xP3-Tc-hsp-ECFP-SV40] was a gift from Gregor Bucher (Addgene plasmid # 86447 ; http://n2t.net/addgene:86447 ; RRID:Addgene_86447)
